Addgene plasmid #41094: pcold-6xHis-HRV3Csite-DmLoqsPB
Depositing lab: Phillip Zamore. Depositing organization: University of Massachusetts, Worcester. Publication: Dicer Partner Proteins Tune the Length of Mature miRNAs in Flies and Mammals. Fukunaga R, Han BW, Hung JH, Xu J, Weng Z, Zamore PD. Cell. 2012 Oct 9. pii: S0092-8674(12)01171-3. doi: 10.1016/j.cell.2012.09.027. PubMed 23063653.
Backbone
  Vector backbone: pcold1
  Backbone manufacturer: Takara
  Backbone size w/o insert (bp): 6000
  Total vector size (bp): 7400
  Vector type: Bacterial Expression
Growth in bacteria
  Bacterial resistance: Ampicillin, 100 μg/mL
  Growth temperature: 37°C
  Growth strain: Mach1
  Copy number: Unknown
Gene/Insert
  Gene/Insert name: Loquacious-PB (alt name: Loqs-PB)
  Species: D. melanogaster (fly)
  Insert size (bp): 1398
  Entrez Gene: loqs (a.k.a. Dmel_CG6866, CG6866, Dmel\CG6866, LOQS, Loqs, Loqs-PD, LqPD, R3D1, R3D1-L, R3D1-S, TRBP, cg6866, dRax, loq, r3d1)
  Tag / fusion protein: 6xHis-HRV3Csite (N terminal on backbone)
  Cloning method: Restriction Enzyme; 5′ cloning site SalI (unknown if destroyed); 3′ cloning site NotI (not destroyed)
  Sequencing primers: 5′ GTAATACACCATGAATCACAAAGTG; 3′ AATAAAAAAATCCCCGCCAAATGGC
Terms and licenses: Academic/Nonprofit Terms; Industry Terms: Not Available to Industry
How to cite: pcold-6xHis-HRV3Csite-DmLoqsPB was a gift from Phillip Zamore (Addgene plasmid # 41094 ; http://n2t.net/addgene:41094 ; RRID:Addgene_41094)
