[The description below was written by a language model from this plasmid's Addgene catalogue record.]
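Description:
pcold-6xHis-HRV3Csite-DmLoqsPB is a bacterial expression plasmid built on the pCold I backbone from Takara, for producing recombinant Drosophila melanogaster Loquacious-PB (Loqs-PB) in E. coli. The record lists a backbone of about 6 kb and a total size of about 7.4 kb, with ampicillin resistance as the selectable marker; copy number is recorded as unknown, and no feature table is provided, so the origin of replication and promoter are not explicitly stated. pCold-series vectors are generally known for cold-shock expression, in which transcription from a cspA-derived promoter is induced by shifting the culture to low temperature. This approach is often chosen to improve the solubility and folding of difficult proteins.

The insert is the roughly 1.4 kb coding sequence of the PB isoform of the loqs gene (also known as R3D1, CG6866), cloned by restriction digestion between SalI at the 5′ end and NotI at the 3′ end. It is fused at its N-terminus to a backbone-encoded 6xHis tag followed by a human rhinovirus 3C protease recognition site. The His tag allows capture by immobilised metal affinity chromatography, and the tag can then be removed by 3C protease cleavage to give near-native protein.

Loqs-PB is a double-stranded RNA-binding partner protein of Dicer-1 in the fly microRNA pathway. The associated publication concerns how Dicer partner proteins tune the length of mature miRNAs in flies and mammals. This suggests the plasmid was used to make purified Loqs-PB for biochemical work on Dicer processing, although the record does not spell out the specific experiments.
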