>Addgene plasmid #41094 | pcold-6xHis-HRV3Csite-DmLoqsPB | addgene partial sequence | sequence record 55857 | pCold-Fwd 5'-ACGCCATATCGCCGAAAGG-3'
CCATGAATCACAAAGTGCATCATCATCATCATCATATCGAAGGTAGGCATATGGAGCTCGGTACCCTCGA
GGGATCCGAATTCCTTGAAGTCCTCTTTCAGGGACCCGTCGACATGGACCAGGAGAATTTCCACGGCTCC
AGCTTGCCGCAGCAGCTACAGAACCTCCACATCCAGCCGCAGCAGGCGTCCCCCAATCCTGTCCAGACGG
GATTTGCTCCACGGCGGCACTATAATAACCTTGTCGGCCTGGGCAATGGAAATGCCGTCAGTGGTAGTCC
GGTGAAGGGTGCTCCGCTGGGGCAGCGCCATGTGAAGCTCAAGAAGGAGAAGATATCCGCCCAGGTTGCG
CAGCTGTCTCAGCCAGGTCAGCTGCAGCTGTCAGATGTTGGTGATCCTGCCTTGGCGGGCGGATCGGGCT
TACAAGGTGGAGTCGGCCTTATGGGCGTAATATTGCCCAGCGACGAGGCCTTAAAGTTCGTCAGCGAAAC
GGACGCCAATGGACTGGCCATGAAGACGCCCGTCAGCATTCTGCAAGAGCTGCTAAGCCGACGAGGAATT
ACTCCCGGCTATGAACTTGTCCAGATCGAGGGCGCCATACATGAGCCGACCTTCCGGTTTCGCGTTTCCT
TTAAGGACAAGGATACGCCCTTCACGGCCATGGGGGCAGGACGATCGAAGAAGGAGGCCAAGCATGCGGC
GGCCCGTGCGCTCATCGACAAGCTGATCGGCGCGCAGCTGCCGGAATCGCCTAGCAGCTCCGCTGGTCCG
TCGGTGACTGGGCTCACGGTCGCCGGAAGCGGAGGAGACGGCAATGCCAATGCCACAGGCGGAGGAGATG
CCAGCGACAAGACCGTTGGTAATCCGATTGGCTGGTTGCAGGAAATGTGCATGCAACGGC
