>Addgene plasmid #41094 | pcold-6xHis-HRV3Csite-DmLoqsPB | addgene partial sequence | sequence record 56237 | pCold-R 5'-CCAAATGGCAGGGATCTTAG-3'
GCGGCCGCTTACTACTTCTTGGTCATGATCTTCAAGTACTCGAGGGCATTCTGGGCGGCATGCCGCTGGG
CATCGGCAGCTGTTGGTCCGCTGCCGTGGCAAACGCCAACGGGCAGCGTGGACAGTTGAACCAGGCACTG
GAACTGGCCAGAGAAGGTCTTCTCCTCTATGTCCACATAGGTCACCTCGAACTGGTTCTCCGTGGCGATT
TCGCCCAGCAGCTTGATGTAATCAATCTTGTTGTTCTTCAAGCAAGTCTTCTGTAACTTAAGCAGTTTTT
TGCCCGTTGCATTTTTTAGGGTCTTATGGAACTGGGATACTTTGTTACTGTGCTGCGTGGTCAGTGTCGG
CACAGAGATATCTTTCAATTCACCATAATAATTTTCACTACTGCGGGGTTCGCCCTCCAACTCGCCGCAG
ATGCTGTCGCTGATTTTGCCCGAATCGATGGGAGTCTCCTGCAGACGCATCCACATGCGGTGGGCGGCCA
AGCGCTTGGCTATCTTCTTGCTTTTGCCCTTGCCCATCTCGCGGTAGTTGAGTATCGAGCAGGCGATCGT
AAAGAGCCGCTCGTGGGGAAGACCCACTTCCGTTTCCGTTTCGTACGACGGCGGTGGCCATCGCCGTTGC
ATGCACATTTCCTGCAACCAGCCAATCGGATTACCAACGGTCTTGTCGCTGGCATCTCCTCCGCCTGTGG
CATTGGCATTGCCGTCTCCTCCGCTTCCGGCGACCGTGAGCCCAGTC
